>Addgene plasmid #208341 | SSH-pSUMO-α-COPI-WD40 | addgene full sequence | sequence record 436201 | Addgene NGS Result
GGACCGCTTTCGCTGGAGCGCGACGATGATCGGCCTGTCGCTTGCGGTATTCGGAATCTTGCACGCCCTC
GCTCAAGCCTTCGTCACTGGTCCCGCCACCAAACGTTTCGGCGAGAAGCAGGCCATTATCGCCGGCATGG
CGGCCCCACGGGTGCGCATGATCGTGCTCCTGTCGTTGAGGACCCGGCTAGGCTGGCGGGGTTGCCTTAC
TGGTTAGCAGAATGAATCACCGATACGCGAGCGAACGTGAAGCGACTGCTGCTGCAAAACGTCTGCGACC
TGAGCAACAACATGAATGGTCTTCGGTTTCCGTGTTTCGTAAAGTCTGGAAACGCGGAAGTCAGCGCCCT
GCACCATTATGTTCCGGATCTGCATCGCAGGATGCTGCTGGCTACCCTGTGGAACACCTACATCTGTATT
AACGAAGCGCTGGCATTGACCCTGAGTGATTTTTCTCTGGTCCCGCCGCATCCATACCGCCAGTTGTTTA
CCCTCACAACGTTCCAGTAACCGGGCATGTTCATCATCAGTAACCCGTATCGTGAGCATCCTCTCTCGTT
TCATCGGTATCATTACCCCCATGAACAGAAATCCCCCTTACACGGAGGCATCAGTGACCAAACAGGAAAA
AACCGCCCTTAACATGGCCCGCTTTATCAGAAGCCAGACATTAACGCTTCTGGAGAAACTCAACGAGCTG
GACGCGGATGAACAGGCAGACATCTGTGAATCGCTTCACGACCACGCTGATGAGCTTTACCGCAGCTGCC
TCGCGCGTTTCGGTGATGACGGTGAAAACCTCTGACACATGCAGCTCCCGGAGACGGTCACAGCTTGTCT
GTAAGCGGATGCCGGGAGCAGACAAGCCCGTCAGGGCGCGTCAGCGGGTGTTGGCGGGTGTCGGGGCGCA
GCCATGACCCAGTCACGTAGCGATAGCGGAGTGTATACTGGCTTAACTATGCGGCATCAGAGCAGATTGT
ACTGAGAGTGCACCATTGCGGTGTGAAATACCGCACAGATGCGTAAGGAGAAAATACCGCATCAGGCGCT
CTTCCGCTTCCTCGCTCACTGACTCGCTGCGCTCGGTCGTTCGGCTGCGGCGAGCGGTATCAGCTCACTC
AAAGGCGGTAATACGGTTATCCACAGAATCAGGGGATAACGCAGGAAAGAACATGTGAGCAAAAGGCCAG
CAAAAGGCCAGGAACCGTAAAAAGGCCGCGTTGCTGGCGTTTTTCCATAGGCTCCGCCCCCCTGACGAGC
ATCACAAAAATCGACGCTCAAGTCAGAGGTGGCGAAACCCGACAGGACTATAAAGATACCAGGCGTTTCC
CCCTGGAAGCTCCCTCGTGCGCTCTCCTGTTCCGACCCTGCCGCTTACCGGATACCTGTCCGCCTTTCTC
CCTTCGGGAAGCGTGGCGCTTTCTCATAGCTCACGCTGTAGGTATCTCAGTTCGGTGTAGGTCGTTCGCT
CCAAGCTGGGCTGTGTGCACGAACCCCCCGTTCAGCCCGACCGCTGCGCCTTATCCGGTAACTATCGTCT
TGAGTCCAACCCGGTAAGACACGACTTATCGCCACTGGCAGCAGCCACTGGTAACAGGATTAGCAGAGCG
AGGTATGTAGGCGGTGCTACAGAGTTCTTGAAGTGGTGGCCTAACTACGGCTACACTAGAAGGACAGTAT
TTGGTATCTGCGCTCTGCTGAAGCCAGTTACCTTCGGAAAAAGAGTTGGTAGCTCTTGATCCGGCAAACA
AACCACCGCTGGTAGCGGTGGTTTTTTTGTTTGCAAGCAGCAGATTACGCGCAGAAAAAAAGGATCTCAA
GAAGATCCTTTGATCTTTTCTACGGGGTCTGACGCTCAGTGGAACGAAAACTCACGTTAAGGGATTTTGG
TCATGAGATTATCAAAAAGGATCTTCACCTAGATCCTTTTAAATTAAAAATGAAGTTTTAAATCAATCTA
AAGTATATATGAGTAAACTTGGTCTGACAGTTACCAATGCTTAATCAGTGAGGCACCTATCTCAGCGATC
TGTCTATTTCGTTCATCCATAGTTGCCTGACTCCCCGTCGTGTAGATAACTACGATACGGGAGGGCTTAC
CATCTGGCCCCAGTGCTGCAATGATACCGCGAGAACCACGCTCACCGGCTCCAGATTTATCAGCAATAAA
CCAGCCAGCCGGAAGGGCCGAGCGCAGAAGTGGTCCTGCAACTTTATCCGCCTCCATCCAGTCTATTAAT
TGTTGCCGGGAAGCTAGAGTAAGTAGTTCGCCAGTTAATAGTTTGCGCAACGTTGTTGCCATTGCTGCAG
GCATCGTGGTGTCACGCTCGTCGTTTGGTATGGCTTCATTCAGCTCCGGTTCCCAACGATCAAGGCGAGT
TACATGATCCCCCATGTTGTGCAAAAAAGCGGTTAGCTCCTTCGGTCCTCCGATCGTTGTCAGAAGTAAG
TTGGCCGCAGTGTTATCACTCATGGTTATGGCAGCACTGCATAATTCTCTTACTGTCATGCCATCCGTAA
GATGCTTTTCTGTGACTGGTGAGTACTCAACCAAGTCATTCTGAGAATAGTGTATGCGGCGACCGAGTTG
CTCTTGCCCGGCGTCAATACGGGATAATACCGCGCCACATAGCAGAACTTTAAAAGTGCTCATCATTGGA
AAACGTTCTTCGGGGCGAAAACTCTCAAGGATCTTACCGCTGTTGAGATCCAGTTCGATGTAACCCACTC
GTGCACCCAACTGATCTTCAGCATCTTTTACTTTCACCAGCGTTTCTGGGTGAGCAAAAACAGGAAGGCA
AAATGCCGCAAAAAAGGGAATAAGGGCGACACGGAAATGTTGAATACTCATACTCTTCCTTTTTCAATAT
TATTGAAGCATTTATCAGGGTTATTGTCTCATGAGCGGATACATATTTGAATGTATTTAGAAAAATAAAC
AAATAGGGGTTCCGCGCACATTTCCCCGAAAAGTGCCACCTAAATTGTAAGCGTTAATATTTTGTTAAAA
TTCGCGTTAAATTTTTGTTAAATCAGCTCATTTTTTAACCAATAGGCCGAAATCGGCAAAATCCCTTATA
AATCAAAAGAATAGACCGAGATAGGGT
[37 nt withheld, positions 3108-3144]
AAAGAACGTGGACTCCAACGTCAAAGG
[49 nt withheld, positions 3172-3220]
T
[91 nt withheld, positions 3222-3312]
G
[124 nt withheld, positions 3314-3437]
CCCATTCGCCAATCCGGATATAGTTCCTCCTTTCAGCAAAAAACCCCTCAAGACCCGTTTAGAGGCCCCA
AGGGGTTATGCTAGTTATTGCTCAGCGGTGGCAGCAGCCAACTCAGCTTCCTTTCGGGCTTTGTTAGCAG
CCGGATCTCAGTGGTGGTGGTGGTGGTGCTCGAGTGCGGCCGCAAGCTTTTACTCCAGCTTGAACACCAT
CACGCCGCTGTCGTGGGCAGCGGCGAACAGGTTCAGCTTGGGGTGCACGGTGATGAACCAGAACCTGTCG
TTGTCCCTCCTGAAGGTCTGCACGGCGGTCCTCCTGTTCAGGTCCCACACTCTGATGGTCTTGTCCTCGC
TGGCGGACAGAATCAGCTCCTGGTGGGGGTGGAACAGGCAGCAGCTCACGTTGTTGAAGTGGCCCCTGCA
GGTGTCCACCTCCCAGGCCTTGCTGGCGGTCATCCTCCACAGCTTCACCAGCCTGTCGTCGCCGGCGCTC
AGGATCAGGGGCAGGGTGGGATGGAAGGCACACCAGTTCACGCCCCTGTCGTGGCCCTCCAGCACGAACT
TCACGATGGCGTCGGTGCTGCCCTTCTTGTCGTTGCTCTTGCTGTTGTGGGCCTGGGCCTTCTGGTCCTC
CTTGCTCATGCTCACAGGGGCGGCGTTCTTCATCCTCAGGCCGCTGATGTCCCACACCCTCACGGTCTGG
TCCAGGCTGGCGCTCACGATCAGGTCCTCGCTGGGGTGAAAGGCAGCGCACATCACGTAGTGGCTGTGGC
CGGTCAGGATGGCGATGCAGTTCCTGCTCTGCCAGTTCCAGATCCTGATGGTCTGGTCGTCGCTGCAGCT
CAGGATCCAGGGGTACTCGTGGTGGAAGGTGCACACTCTCACATAGTCCATGTGGCCGCACAGGCTGAAC
AGCAGCTTCCTGCTCTTGTAGTTCCACACGTTCACCTTGTAGTCGTCGCCGCCGCTCACGAACAGGGGCT
GGGTGGGGTGGAAGGCGATGCCCCTCACGGGGCCGTCGTGGCCGTCGAACCTGTCCAGCAGGGTGCCCAT
CCTGTAGTCCCACAGCTGGATCCTGCCGTTGTGCAGGCTGGTCAGAATCCAAGGCTGGGTAGGGTGGAAA
GCCACGCCCTTGGCCCTGCTGCTCCTGCTCTCGAACTTGGTCAGCATCTCCATCGAACCTCCAATCTGTT
CGCGGTGAGCCTCAATAATATCGTTATCCTCCATGTCCAAATCTTCAGGGGTCTGATCAGCTTGAATTCT
AATACCGTCGTACAAGAATCTTAAGGAGTCCATTTCCTTACCCTGTCTTTTAGCGAACGCTTCCATCAGC
CTTCTTAAAGGAGTGGTCTTTTTGATCTTGAAGAAGATCTCTGAAGATCCATCGGACACCTTTAAATTGA
TGTGAGTCTCAGGCTTGACTTCTGGCTTGACCTCTGGCTTAGCTTCTTGATTGACTTCTGAGTCCGACCC
GTGATGATGATGGTGATGACCAGCACTTTTTTCAAATTGGGGGTGTGACCACATGGTATATCTCCTTCTT
AAAGTTAAACAAAATTATTTCTAGAGGGGAATTGTTATCCGCTCACAATTCCCCTATAGTGAGTCGTATT
AATTTCGCGGGATCGAGATCTCGATCCTCTACGCCGGACGCATCGTGGCCGGCATCACCGGCGCCACAGG
TGCGGTTGCTGGCGCCTATATCGCCGACATCACCGATGGGGAAGATCGGGCTCGCCACTTCGGGCTCATG
AGCGCTTGTTTCGGCGTGGGTATGGTGGCAGGCCCCGTGGCCGGGGGACTGTTGGGCGCCATCTCCTTGC
ATGCACCATTCCTTGCGGCGGCGGTGCTCAACGGCCTCAACCTACTACTGGGCTGCTTCCTAATGCAGGA
GTCGCATAAGGGAGAGCGTCGAGATCCCGGACACCATCGAATGGCGCAAAACCTTTCGCGGTATGGCATG
ATAGCGCCCGGAAGAGAGTCAATTCAGGGTGGTGAATGTGAAACCAGTAACGTTATACGATGTCGCAGAG
TATGCCGGTGTCTCTTATCAGACCGTTTCCCGCGTGGTGAACCAGGCCAGCCACGTTTCTGCGAAAACGC
GGGAAAAAGTGGAAGCGGCGATGGCGGAGCTGAATTACATTCCCAACCGCGTGGCACAACAACTGGCGGG
CAAACAGTCGTTGCTGATTGGCGTTGCCACCTCCAGTCTGGCCCTGCACGCGCCGTCGCAAATTGTCGCG
GCGATTAAATCTCGCGCCGATCAACTGGGTGCCAGCGTGGTGGTGTCGATGGTAGAACGAAGCGGCGTCG
AAGCCTGTAAAGCGGCGGTGCACAATCTTCTCGCGCAACGCGTCAGTGGGCTGATCATTAACTATCCGCT
GGATGACCAGGATGCCATTGCTGTGGAAGCTGCCTGCACTAATGTTCCGGCGTTATTTCTTGATGTCTCT
GACCAGACACCCATCAACAGTATTATTTTCTCCCATGAAGACGGTACGCGACTGGGCGTGGAGCATCTGG
TCGCATTGGGTCACCAGCAAATCGCGCTGTTAGCGGGCCCATTAAGTTCTGTCTCGGCGCGTCTGCGTCT
GGCTGGCTGGCATAAATATCTCACTCGCAATCAAATTCAGCCGATAGCGGAACGGGAAGGCGACTGGAGT
GCCATGTCCGGTTTTCAACAAACCATGCAAATGCTGAATGAGGGCATCGTTCCCACTGCGATGCTGGTTG
CCAACGATCAGATGGCGCTGGGCGCAATGCGCGCCATTACCGAGTCCGGGCTGCGCGTTGGTGCGGATAT
CTCGGTAGTGGGATACGACGATACCGAAGACAGCTCATGTTATATCCCGCCGTTAACCACCATCAAACAG
GATTTTCGCCTGCTGGGGCAAACCAGCGTGGACCGCTTGCTGCAACTCTCTCAGGGCCAGGCGGTGAAGG
GCAATCAGCTGTTGCCCGTCTCACTGGTGAAAAGAAAAACCACCCTGGCGCCCAATACGCAAACCGCCTC
TCCCCGCGCGTTGGCCGATTCATTAATGCAGCTGGCACGACAGGTTTCCCGACTGGAAAGCGGGCAGTGA
GCGCAACGCAATTAATGTAAGTTAGCTCACTCATTAGGCACCGGGATCTCGACCGATGCCCTTGAGAGCC
TTCAACCCAGTCAGCTCCTTCCGGTGGGCGCGGGGCATGACTATCGTCGCCGCACTTATGACTGTCTTCT
TTATCATGCAACTCGTAGGACAGGTGCCGGCAGCGCTCTGGGTCATTTTCGGCGA
Features (pLannotate 1.2.2; 20 found; start..end, strand, type, name):
    217..597     -  CDS            YPB1_ECOLX: Protein predicted: Swiss-Prot protein existence level 4. From Escherichia coli.
    614..805     +  CDS            rop: Rop protein, which maintains plasmids at low copy number; rop
    907..1046    +  misc_feature   bom: basis of mobility region from pBR322
   1232..1820    -  rep_origin     ori: high-copy-number ColE1/pMB1/pBR322/pUC origin of replication
   1991..2851    -  CDS            AmpR: β-lactamase; bla; confers resistance to ampicillin, carbenicillin, and related antibiotics
   2852..2956    -  promoter       AmpR promoter: bla
   3009..3437    -  rep_origin     f1 ori (sequence partly withheld): f1 bacteriophage origin of replication; arrow indicates direction of (+) strand synthesis
   3474..3521    -  terminator     T7 terminator: transcription terminator for bacteriophage T7 RNA polymerase
   3529..3578    -  CDS            SET1 (fragment): solubility-enhancement tag derived from T7 phage gene 10B
   3588..3605    -  CDS            9xHis (fragment): 9xHis affinity tag
   3630..4610    -  CDS            COPA_SCHPO (fragment): Experimental evidence at protein level: Swiss-Prot protein existence level 1. The coatomer is a cytosolic protein complex that binds to dilysine motifs and reversibly associates with Golgi non-clathrin- coated vesicles, which further mediate biosynthetic protein transport from the ER, via the Golgi up to the trans Golgi network. Coatomer complex is required for budding from Golgi membranes, and is essential for the retrograde Golgi-to-ER transport of dilysine-tagged proteins (By similarity). From Schizosaccharomyces pombe (strain 972 / ATCC 24843) (Fission yeast).
   4614..4901    -  CDS            SUMO: cleavable ubiquitin-like protein tag; S. cerevisiae SMT3 (truncated and modified); modified to prevent cleavage by eukaryotic SUMO proteases
   4968..4990    -  RBS            RBS: efficient ribosome binding site from bacteriophage T7 gene 10 (Olins and Rangwala, 1989)
   5005..5029    -  protein_bind   lac operator: The lac repressor binds to the lac operator to inhibit transcription in E. coli. This inhibition can be relieved by adding lactose or isopropyl-β-D-thiogalactopyranoside (IPTG). lac repressor encoded by lacI
   5030..5048    -  promoter       T7 promoter: promoter for bacteriophage T7 RNA polymerase
   5070..5349    +  CDS            TcR (fragment): tetracycline efflux protein; tet; confers resistance to tetracycline
   5357..5434    +  promoter       lacI promoter: lacI
   5435..6517    +  CDS            lacI: lac repressor; lacI; The lac repressor binds to the lac operator to inhibit transcription in E. coli. This inhibition can be relieved by adding lactose or isopropyl-β-D-thiogalactopyranoside (IPTG).
   6530..6551    +  protein_bind   CAP binding site: CAP binding activates transcription in the presence of cAMP. E. coli catabolite activator protein
   6566..145     +  CDS            TcR (fragment) (across the origin): tetracycline efflux protein; tet; confers resistance to tetracycline
