[The description below was written by a language model from this plasmid's Addgene catalogue record and pLannotate feature annotations shown in this document.]
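Description:
SSH-pSUMO-α-COPI-WD40 is a 6.7 kb bacterial expression plasmid built on a pSUMO backbone with pET-style architecture. It replicates in E. coli from a ColE1/pMB1-type origin accompanied by the rop gene and the pBR322 bom region, and is selected with ampicillin through the β-lactamase gene and its own promoter. An f1 phage origin is also present, and the annotated tetracycline-resistance fragments appear to be non-functional remnants of the pBR322 lineage. The copy number is recorded as unknown.

The expression cassette is driven by a T7 promoter with an adjacent lac operator and the T7 gene 10 ribosome binding site. A plasmid-borne lacI gene supplies repressor, so transcription is IPTG-inducible in hosts that provide T7 RNA polymerase, and it ends at a T7 terminator. The open reading frame encodes a yeast SMT3-derived SUMO tag fused directly upstream of residues 1–327 of Schizosaccharomyces pombe α-COPI, the N-terminal WD40 domain of the coatomer α subunit, which recognises dilysine trafficking motifs. The insert carries five lysine substitutions (Leu181Lys, Leu185Lys, Ile192Lys, Leu196Lys and Phe197Lys) and was introduced by ligation-independent cloning. The catalogue lists N-terminal Strep and His tags preceding SUMO. The feature table does not annotate these, although unannotated sequence lies between the ribosome binding site and SUMO. It does detect a His-tag fragment and a T7 gene 10B-derived solubility tag fragment downstream of the insert, and the record does not show whether these are translated.

The construct is intended for recombinant production and affinity purification of the αWD40 domain. The associated work concerns how the SARS-CoV-2 spike C-terminal tail governs trafficking.
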