Addgene plasmid #208341: SSH-pSUMO-α-COPI-WD40
Purpose: Bacterial expression plasmid for Schizosaccharomyces pombe α-COPI-WD40
Depositing lab: Syed Saif Hasan. Depositing organization: University of Maryland, Baltimore. Publication: A single C-terminal residue controls SARS-CoV-2 spike trafficking and incorporation into VLPs. Dey D, Qing E, He Y, Chen Y, Jennings B, Cohn W, Singh S, Gakhar L, Schnicker NJ, Pierce BG, Whitelegge JP, Doray B, Orban J, Gallagher T, Hasan SS. Nat Commun. 2023 Dec 15;14(1):8358. doi: 10.1038/s41467-023-44076-3. PubMed 38102143.
Backbone
  Vector backbone: pSUMO
  Vector type: Bacterial Expression
Growth in bacteria
  Bacterial resistance: Ampicillin, 100 μg/mL
  Growth temperature: 37°C
  Growth strain: DH5alpha
  Copy number: Unknown
Gene/Insert
  Gene/Insert name: N-terminal WD40 domain of yeast α-COPI (1-327) with substitutions (Leu181Lys, Leu185Lys, Ile192Lys, Leu196Lys and Phe197Lys) (alt name: Yeast coatomer αWD40 domain)
  Species: S. pombe (fission yeast)
  Mutation: Leu181Lys, Leu185Lys, Ile192Lys, Leu196Lys and Phe197Lys
  Tag / fusion protein: Strep-tag (N terminal on backbone); His-tag (N terminal on backbone); SUMO-tag (N terminal on backbone)
  Cloning method: Ligation Independent Cloning
  Sequencing primers: 5′ T7 promoter
Terms and licenses: Academic/Nonprofit Terms; Industry Terms: Not Available to Industry
How to cite: SSH-pSUMO-α-COPI-WD40 was a gift from Syed Saif Hasan (Addgene plasmid # 208341 ; http://n2t.net/addgene:208341 ; RRID:Addgene_208341)
